>Addgene plasmid #236302 | IVNS1ABP-P2 | addgene full sequence | sequence record 469290 | Addgene NGS Result
TTGAAATCCTTTTTTTCTGCGCGTAATCTGCTGCTTGCAAACAAAAAAACCACCGCTACCAGCGGTGGTT
TGTTTGCCGGATCAAGAGCTACCAACTCTTTTTCCGAAGGTAACTGGCTTCAGCAGAGCGCAGATACCAA
ATACTGTCCTTCTAGTGTAGCCGTAGTTAGGCCACCACTTCAAGAACTCTGTAGCACCGCCTACATACCT
CGCTCTGCTAATCCTGTTACCAGTGGCTGCTGCCAGTGGCGATAAGTCGTGTCTTACCGGGTTGGACTCA
AGACGATAGTTACCGGATAAGGCGCAGCGGTCGGGCTGAACGGGGGGTTCGTGCACACAGCCCAGCTTGG
AGCGAACGACCTACACCGAACTGAGATACCTACAGCGTGAGCTATGAGAAAGCGCCACGCTTCCCGAAGG
GAGAAAGGCGGACAGGTATCCGGTAAGCGGCAGGGTCGGAACAGGAGAGCGCACGAGGGAGCTTCCAGGG
GGAAACGCCTGGTATCTTTATAGTCCTGTCGGGTTTCGCCACCTCTGACTTGAGCGTCGATTTTTGTGAT
GCTCGTCAGGGGGGCGGAGCCTATGGAAAAACGCCAGCAACGCGGCCTTTTTACGGTTCCTGGCCTTTTG
CTGGCCTTTTGCTCACATGTTCTTTCCTGCGTTATCCCCTGATTCTGTGGATAACCGTATTACCGCCTTT
GAGTGAGCTGATACCGGTTGGGCGTCGCTTGGTCGGTCATTTCGAATTACCAATGCTTAATCAGTGAGGC
ACCTATCTCAGCGATCTGTCTATTTCGTTCATCCATAGTTGCCTGACTCCCCGTCGTGTAGATAACTACG
ATACGGGAGGGCTTACCATCTGGCCCCAGTGCTGCAATGATACCGCGAGACCCACGCTCACCGGCTCCAG
ATTTATCAGCAATAAACCAGCCAGCCGGAAGGGCCGAGCGCAGAAGTGGTCCTGCAACTTTATCCGCCTC
CATCCAGTCTATTAATTGTTGCCGGGAAGCTAGAGTAAGTAGTTCGCCAGTTAATAGTTTGCGCAACGTT
GTTGCCATTGCTACAGGCATCGTGGTGTCACGCTCGTCGTTTGGTATGGCTTCATTCAGCTCCGGTTCCC
AACGATCAAGGCGAGTTACATGATCCCCCATGTTGTGCAAAAAAGCGGTTAGCTCCTTCGGTCCTCCGAT
AGTTGTCAGAAGTAAGTTGGCCGCAGTGTTATCACTCATGGTTATGGCAGCACTGCATAATTCTCTTACT
GTCATGCCATCCGTAAGATGCTTTTCTGTGACTGGTGAGTACTCAACCAAGTCATTCTGAGAATAGTGTA
TGCGGCGACCGAGTTGCTCTTGCCCGGCGTCAATACGGGATAATACCGCGCCACATAGCAGAACTTTGAA
AGTGCTCATCATTGGAAAACGTTCTTCGGGGCGAAAACTCTCAAGGATCTTACCGCTGTTGAGATCCAGT
TCGATGTAACCCACTCGTGCACCCAACTGATCTTCAGCATCTTTTACTTTCACCAGCGTTTCTGGGTGAG
CAAAAACAGGAAGGCAAAATGCCGCAAAAAAGGGAATAAGGGCGACACGGAAATGTTGAATACTCATACT
CTTCCTTTTTCAATATTATTGAAGCATTTATCAGGGTTATTGTCTCATGAGCGGATACATATTTGAATGT
ATTTAGAAAAATAAACAAATAGGGGTTCCGCGCACATTTCCCCGAAAAGTGCCACCTGACGTCTAAGAAA
CCATTACGTAGAAAGCCAGTCCGCAGAAACGGTGCTGACCCCGGATGAATGTCAGCTACTGGGCTATCTG
GACAAGGGAAAACGCAAGCGCAAAGAGGATCCTTATCGCTATCGATTCACACAAAAAACCAACACACAGA
TGTAATGAAAATAAAGATATTTTATTGCGGCCATCGTGATGGCAGGTTGGGCGTCGCTTGGTCGGTCATT
TCGAACCCCAGAGTCCCGCTCAGAAGAACTCGTCAAGAAGGCGATAGAAGGCGATGCGCTGCGAATCGGG
AGCGGCGATACCGTAAAGCACGAGGAAGCGGTCAGCCCATTCGCCGCCAAGCTCTTCAGCAATATCACGG
GTAGCCAACGCTATGTCCTGATAGCGGTCCGCCACACCCAGCCGGCCACAGTCGATGAATCCAGAAAAGC
GGCCATTTTCCACCATGATATTCGGCAAGCAGGCATCGCCATGGGTCACGACGAGATCCTCGCCGTCGGG
CATGCGCGCCTTGAGCCTGGCGAACAGTTCGGCTGGCGCGAGCCCCTGATGCTCTTCGTCCAGATCATCC
TGATCGACAAGACCGGCTTCCATCCGAGTACGTGCTCGCTCGATGCGATGTTTCGCTTGGTGGTCGAATG
GGCAGGTAGCCGGATCAAGCGTATGCAGCCGCCGCATTGCATCAGCCATGATGGATACTTTCTCGGCAGG
AGCAAGGTGAGATGACAGGAGATCCTGCCCCGGCACTTCGCCCAATAGCAGCCAGTCCCTTCCCGCTTCA
GTGACAACGTCGAGCACAGCTGCGCAAGGAACGCCCGTCGTGGCCAGCCACGATAGCCGCGCTGCCTCGT
CCTGCAGTTCATTCAGGGCACCGGACAGGTCGGTCTTGACAAAAAGAACCGGGCGCCCCTGCGCTGACAG
CCGGAACACGGCGGCATCAGAGCAGCCGATTGTCTGTTGTGCCCAGTCATAGCCGAATAGCCTCTCCACC
CAAGCGGCCGGAGAACCTGCGTGCAATCCATCTTGTTCAATCCCTCCGGAGCCTCCGCCACCTGATCCGC
CACCTCCGCTCCCACCACCGGTCTGCTCGTTCTTCAGCACGCGCTCCACGAAGCTCTTGATGTACTTACC
CATTTCATCTGGAGCGTCCTCCTGGCTGAAGTGGAGGCCCTTCACCTTCACGAACTCGGTGTTAGGGAAC
TTCTTAGCTCCCTCGACAATAGCGTTGGAAAAGAACCCAGGGTCGGACTCGATGAACATCTTAGGCAGAT
CGTCGCTGGCCCGAAGGTAGGCGTTGTAGTTGCGGACAATCTGGACGACGTCGGGCTTGCCTCCCTTAAC
GAGAGGGATCTCGCGAGGCCAGGAGAGGGTAGGCCGTCTAACCTCGCCCTTCTCCTTGAATGGCTCCAGG
TAGGCAGCGAACTCCTCAGGCTCCAGTTTCCGCATGATCTTGCTTGGGAGCATGGTCTCGACGAAGAAGT
TATTCTCAAGCACCATTTTCTCGCCCTCTTCGCTCTTGATCAGGGCGATATCCTCCTCGATGTCAGGCCA
CTCGTCCCAGGACTCGATCACGTCCACGACACTCTCAGCATGGACGATGGCCTTGATCTTGTCTTGGTGC
TCGTAGGAGTAGTGAAAGGCCAGACAAGCCCCCCAGTCGTGGCCCACAAAGATGATTTTCTTTGGAAGGT
TCAGCAGCTCGAACCAAGCGGTGAGGTACTTGTAGTGATCCAGGAGGCGATATGAGCCATTCCCGCTCTT
GCCGGACTTACCCATTCCGATCAGATCAGGGATGATGCATCTAGCCACGGGCTCGATGTGAGGCACGACG
TGCCTCCACAGGTAGCTGGAGGCAGCGTTACCATGCAGAAAAATCACGGCGTTCTCGGCGTGCTTCTCGG
AATCATAGTAGTTGATGAAGGAGTCCAGCACGTTCATTTGCTTGCAGCGAGCCCACCACTGAGGCCCAGT
GATCATGCGTTTGCGTTGCTCGGGGTCGTACACCTTGGAAGCCATGGTGGCTCCAGCCTTTGGTTCGAGA
CTGTTGTGTCAGAAGAATCAAGCTTTTTGCAAAAGCCTAGGCCTCCAAAAAAGCCTCCTCACTACTTCTG
GAATAGCTCAGAGGCCGAGGCGGCCTCGGCCTCTGCATAAATAAAAAAAATTAGTCAGCCATGGGGCGGA
GAATGGGCGGAACTGGGCGGAGTTAGGGGCGGGATGGGCGGAGTTAGGGGCGGGACTATGGTTGCTGACT
AATTGAGATGCATGCTTTGCATACTTCTGCCTGCTGGGGAGCCTGGGGACTTTCCACACCTGGTTGCTGA
CTAATTGAGATGCATGCTTTGCATACTTCTGCCTGCTGGGGAGCCTGGGGACTTTCCACACCCTAACTGA
CACACATTCCACAGCTGGTTCTTTCCGCCTCAGAAGGTACCTAACCAAGTTCCTCTTTCAGAGGTTATTT
CAGGCCATGGTGCTGCGCAGATCCGCGTATGCGGTGTGAAATACCGCACAGATGCGTAAGGAGAAAATAC
CGCATCAGGAAATTGTAAGCGTTAATATTTTGTTAAAATTCGATTTTACCACATTTGTAGAGGTTTTACT
TGCTTAAAAAAACCTCCCACATCTCCCCCTGAACCTGAAACATAAAATGAATGCAATTGTTGTTGTTAAC
TTGTTTATTGCAGCTTATAATGGTTACAAATAAAGCAATAGCATCACAAATTTCACAAATAAAGCATTTT
TTTCACTGCATTCTAGTTGTGGTTTGTCCAAACTCATCAATGTATCTTATCATGTCTGCTCGAAGCGGCC
GCCCCAAGGGGTTATGCTAGTTATTGCTCAGCGGTGGCAGCAGCCAACTCAGCTTCCTTTCGGGCTTTGT
TAGCAGCCGGATCAGCTTGCATGCCTGCAGGTCGACTCAAATTTAAGACCCTCTCAAACTAACAGGCTTA
GTGATGTAATTATGGTTAGTAGAGGTACACTTGTGAATAAAGAGGGTGGGTGGGTATAGATGTTGCTAAC
AGCAACACAAAGCTTTTGCATATTGCATACTATTAAACATGCTGTACATACTTTTTGGGTTTATTTGGAA
AGGAATGCAAAGATGAAGGTCTGTTTTGTGTACTTTTAAGACTTTGGTTATTTTACTTTTTGGAAAAGAA
TAAACCAAGAATTGATTGGGCACATCATTTCAAGAAGTCCCCTCTCCTCCACATTTGTTTTGCCAATTTG
CACATTAAATGACTCTTCCCTCAAATGTGTACTATGGGGTAAAAGGGGTAGGGTTTAAAGATGTAGACAG
TTGGGTTTTTTAAGGGCCCTTTTTCAATAACTGGAACACTCTATAACAAAGGATACTTATTTAAATAGAT
GACATTGACTATTTTTGTTTTTATTAAAAGGAAGCTTACATGCCTACCAATATTTAATCTTTTATGATTG
CCTTTTTATAACTTTTTATATTCTCAGCAGAGTGCTTTACCAATTGAAGTAAAATGTGGCAGGCTGGAGT
TATTGAAGCAGAGTGGCAGTCTTCAGTTTGCAGAGTAGGGGTCTGTCTTTTAAACTCTGAGTGCAAACTT
CAGAGTTCTTGCCTTGGCTGCAGTTTTTTTCCTTCAAGAATGCAGTACTAACATTTATTTGAGTGGAGTT
ACTGAACAGTAACATAGCTGTGATTTTTGGTATTTGAAACACTGGTTTTAAATATTTTGACTTGTTGAGG
GTATGTTTTATATAGCAAGACATTATATAGCAGTAAAAAATGGTGTTTTATCTTCTATATAATTCCTGTT
TTTATTATTAACAAAACAGTCCTAAATAGCAGCCCTCAATTGTGAAAAAATTTACTTTAAACTACATTAG
GTTGTGAATGCAGGTTTTATCAGAACTATGTTTTTGTTCAGTTTATCTGTTCATATGGATAAATATTGGT
TGGGATGACTTGGTGTCTAATGTGTAGTGCTACACACCTAACTTATGGGGCCAAAATAGCATGTCCTAAT
GCTTGCTGCTGATTTAAACACATTAAAGGTACTTTGCAGGAAATCCTTGCACCATGGGATTAATATCCAA
TTGCTGCTTGTACACTCATTCATTACTAAAAGTTTTGAGAAATTTTTTTTTCCAGTAATGAGCTTAAGAA
ATTTGTGGAAAATAACTCACCTGGCATCTTACATCTGAAATAAGGAATGATATAAGGTTTTTTTTTCTCA
CAGAAGATGAAGCACACAGGAACCTAATGGGCCAACTGGGATGAGGTGACTATTCTGAGATGACTATTCA
GTGGCTAACTTGGGTTAGGAAGAAAATAATTAGGTATTTTCTCCAAATGTTCACTGGTACTCTGCCACTT
TATTTCTCTCATCTGTTACACAAAGAACCACCAGGAAAGCAAATCAGTTTGGTTGGTAACTCTGTAATTC
CTAACTATCACTGGTTTGGTTCTGGACTAAAACTACATTGACAGATTGAATTTGCCTAATATGATGACTG
TTTTTAATATGGATCTGTATGTGTTCTATTCAGCACAAGGAAATAAAATTTTAGTTGAGGATTCAGCACT
AAAAACTCGAGGCTAGCGAGCTCGTTTAAACAACTAGAATTACACGGCGATCTTGCCGCCCTTCTTGGCC
TTAATGAGAATCTCGCGGATCTTGCGGGCGTCCAACTTGCCGGTCAGTCCTTTAGGCACCTCGTCCACGA
ACACAACACCACCGCGCAGCTTCTTGGCGGTTGTAACCTGGCTGGCCACATAGTCCACGATCTCCTTCTC
GGTCATGGTTTTACCGTGTTCCAGCACGACGACTGCGGCGGGCAGCTCGCCGGCATCGTCGTCGGGCAGG
CCGGCGACCCCGGCGTCGAAGATGTTGGGGTGTTGCAGCAGGATGCTCTCCAGTTCGGCTGGGGCTACCT
GGTAGCCCTTGTATTTGATCAGGCTCTTCAGCCGGTCCACGATGAAGAAGTGCTCGTCCTCGTCCCAGTA
GGCGATGTCGCCGCTGTGCAGCCAGCCGTCCTTGTCGATGAGAGCGTTTGTAGCCTCGGGGTTGTTAACG
TAGCCGCTCATGATCATGGGGCCACGGACGCACAGCTCGCCGCGCTGGTTCACACCCAGTGTCTTACCGG
TGTCCAAGTCCACCACCTTAGCCTCGAAGAAGGGCACCACCTTGCCTACTGCGCCAGGCTTGTCGTCCCC
TTCGGGGGTGATCAGAATGGCGCTGGTTGTTTCTGTCAGGCCGTAGCCCTGGCGGATGCCTGGTAGGTGG
AAGCGTTTGGCCACGGCCTCACCTACCTCCTTGCTGAGCGGCGCCCCGCCGCTGGCGATCTCGTGCAAGT
TGCTTAGGTCGTACTTGTCGATGAGAGTGCTCTTAGCGAAGAAGCTAAATAGTGTGGGCACCAGCAGGGC
AGATTGAATCTTATAGTCTTGCAAGCTGCGCAAGAATAGCTCCTCCTCGAAGCGGTACATGAGCACGACC
CGAAAGCCGCAGATCAAGTAGCCCAGCGTGGTGAACATGCCGAAGCCGTGGTGAAATGGCACCACGCTGA
GGATAGCGGTGTCGGGGATGATCTGGTTGCCGAAGATGGGGTCGCGGGCATGACTGAATCGGACACAAGC
GGTGCGGTGCGGTAGGGCTACGCCCTTGGGCAATCCGGTACTGCCACTACTGTTCATGATCAGGGCGATG
GTTTTGTCCCGGTCGAAGCTCTCGGGCACGAAGTCGTACTCGTTGAAGCCGGGTGGCAAATGGGAAGTCA
CGAAGGTGTACATGCTTTGGAAGCCCTGGTAGTCGGTCTTGCTATCCATGATGATGATCTTTTGTATGAT
CGGTAGCTTCTTTTGCACGTTGAGGATCTTTTGCAGCCCTTTCTTGCTCACGAATACGACGGTGGGCTGG
CTGATGCCCATGCTGTTCAGCAGCTCGCGCTCGTTGTAGATGTCGTTAGCTGGGGCCACAGCCACACCGA
TGAACAGGGCACCCAACACGGGCATGAAGAACTGCAAGCTATTCTCGCTGCACACCACGATCCGATGGTT
TGTATTCAGCCCATAGCGCTTCATAGCTTCTGCCAGCCGAACGCTCATCTCGAAGTACTCGGCGTAGGTA
ATGTCCACCTCGATATGTGCGTCGGTAAAGGCGATGGTGCCGGGCACCAGGGCGTAGCGCTTCATGGCTT
TGTGCAGCTGCTCGCCGGCGGTCCCGTCTTCGAGTGGGTAGAATGGCGCTGGGCCCTTCTTAATGTTTTT
GGCATCTTCCATGGTGGCTTTACCAACAGTACCGGATTGCCAAGCTTGGGCTGCAGGTCGAAAGGCCCGG
AGATGAGGAAGAGGAGAACAGCGCGGCAGACGTGCGCTTTTGAAGCGTGCAGAATGCCGGGCCTCCGGAG
GACCTTCGGGCGCCCGCCCCGCCCCTGAGCCCGCCCCTGAGCCCGCCCCCGGACCCACCCCTTCCCAGCC
TCTGAGCCCAGAAAGCGAAGGAGCAAAGCTGCTATTGGCCGCTGCCCCAAAGGCCTACCCGCTTCCATTG
CTCAGCGGTGCTGTCCATCTGCACGAGACTAGTGAGACGTGCTACTTCCATTTGTCACGTCCTGCACGAC
GCGAGCTGCGGGGCGGGGGGGAACTTCCTGACTAGGGGAGGAGTAGAAGGTGGCGCGAAGGGGCCACCAA
AGAACGGAGCCGGTTGGCGCCTACCGGTGGATGTGGAATGTGTGCGAGGCCAGAGGCCACTTGTGTAGCG
CCAAGTGCCCAGCGGGGCTGCTAAAGCGCATGCTCCAGACTGCCTTGGGAAAAGCGCCTCCCCTACCCGG
TAGATCTCGATCCTCTACGCCGGACGCATCGTGGCCGGAGTACTGCGGTTTATCTCGATGGCTACGAGGG
CAGACAGTAAGTGGATTTACCATAATCCCTTAATTGTACGCACCGCTAAAACGCGTTCAGCGCGATCACG
GCAGCAGACAGGTAAAAATGGCAACAAACCACCCGAAAAACTGCCGCAATCGCGCCTGATAAATTTTAAC
CGTATGAATACCTATGCAACCAGAGGGTACAGGCCACATTACCCCCACTTAATCCACTGAAGCTGCCATT
TTTCATGGTTTCACCATCCCAGCGAAGGGCCATCCAGCGTGCGTTCCTGTATTTCCGGACTATAAAAGGA
TCTAGGTGAAGATCCTTTTTGATAATCTCATGACCAAAATCCCTTAACGTGAGTTTTCGTTCCACTGAGC
GTCAGACCCCGTAGAAAAGATCAAAGGATCTTC
Features (pLannotate 1.2.2; 18 found; start..end, strand, type, name):
      1..589     +  rep_origin     ori: high-copy-number ColE1/pMB1/pBR322/pUC origin of replication
    747..1607    -  CDS            AmpR: β-lactamase; bla; confers resistance to ampicillin, carbenicillin, and related antibiotics
   1608..1712    -  promoter       AmpR promoter: bla
   1755..1847    +  CDS            tnpA (fragment): TN5P_ECOLX - Also known as tnp. Experimental evidence at protein level: Swiss-Prot protein existence level 1. Mediates transposition of transposon Tn5 by a 'cut and paste' mechanism. First, the monomeric transposase binds the 19 bp inverted DNA repeats flanking the transposon. Then, dimerization of the DNA- bound transposase creates a synaptic DNA complex. After nicking of the first DNA strand, excision of the transposon proceeds through a series of intermediates. The transposase then mediates the insertion of the transposon at a new site by strand transfer. The activity of the wild- type tran
   1868..1916    -  polyA_signal   poly(A) signal: synthetic polyadenylation signal
   1980..2772    -  CDS            NeoR/KanR (fragment): aminoglycoside phosphotransferase from Tn5; aph(3')-II (or nptII); confers resistance to neomycin, kanamycin, and G418 (Geneticin®)
   2823..3755    -  CDS            hRluc: Renilla luciferase human codon-optimized
   3806..4163    -  promoter       SV40 promoter: SV40 enhancer and early promoter
   4228..4279    +  misc_feature   bom (fragment): basis of mobility region from pBR322
   4280..4312    -  rep_origin     M13 ori (fragment): M13 bacteriophage origin of replication; arrow indicates direction of (+) strand synthesis
   4317..4385    +  CDS            large T antigen (fragment): large T antigen from SV40 (simian virus 40)
   4408..4529    +  polyA_signal   SV40 poly(A) signal: SV40 polyadenylation signal
   4551..4570    -  terminator     T7 terminator (fragment): transcription terminator for bacteriophage T7 RNA polymerase
   4578..4627    -  CDS            SET1 (fragment): solubility-enhancement tag derived from T7 phage gene 10B
   4634..4658    -  misc_feature   MCS (fragment): pUC18/19 multiple cloning site
   6340..7992    -  CDS            luciferase: firefly luciferase synthetic luc2 version of the luciferase gene
   8039..8538    -  promoter       PGK promoter: mouse phosphoglycerate kinase 1 promoter
   8595..8878    -  misc_feature   cer region: ColE1-derived recombination site that helps to maintain plasmids as monomers
