[The description below was written by a language model from this plasmid's Addgene catalogue record and pLannotate feature annotations shown in this document.]
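Description:
IVNS1ABP-P2 is a mammalian expression reporter plasmid built on the pmirGLO Dual-Luciferase miRNA Target Expression Vector, carrying a 3' UTR sequence from the human IVNS1ABP gene, inserted by Gibson cloning. In bacteria it is maintained at high copy through a ColE1/pUC-type origin and selected with ampicillin via the β-lactamase gene and its native promoter. A ColE1-derived cer region, which helps keep plasmids as monomers, is also annotated.

The construct carries two independent luciferase cassettes. The primary reporter is the synthetic firefly luciferase gene luc2, driven by a PGK promoter (annotated as the mouse phosphoglycerate kinase 1 promoter). Between the end of the luc2 coding sequence and the remnant of the multiple cloning site lies an unannotated stretch of roughly 1.7 kb. This position is consistent with the cloned IVNS1ABP-P2 3' UTR, although the feature table does not label it. Placed there, the UTR becomes part of the firefly transcript, so any effect it has on mRNA stability or translation appears as a change in firefly signal. The second cassette uses the SV40 enhancer/early promoter to express human codon-optimized Renilla luciferase, followed by a neomycin/kanamycin phosphotransferase sequence and a synthetic poly(A) signal. It provides an internal normalization control and potentially G418 selection in mammalian cells. Several short annotated fragments (tnpA, large T antigen, M13 ori, bom, T7 terminator, SET1) are probably incidental matches to backbone sequence rather than functional elements.

The stated purpose is to study how this 3' UTR regulates gene function. The associated publication concerns alternative polyadenylation in human urothelium, but the record does not define what "P2" designates.
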