Addgene plasmid #236302: IVNS1ABP-P2
Purpose: Study the role and mechanism of the IVNS1ABP-P2 3' UTR in regulating gene function.
Depositing lab: Angela Ting. Depositing organization: University of Texas MD Anderson Cancer Center. Publication: Differentiation in the human urothelia is defined by distinct alternative polyadenylation. Le NB, Sona S, Santo B, Zhang Y, Ou R, Schweickart RA, Kochat V, Padron WI, Rai K, Lee SH, Yi JM, Wessely O, Lee BH, Ting AH. Cell Rep. 2026 Jan 13;45(1):116839. doi: 10.1016/j.celrep.2025.116839. PubMed 41533515.
Backbone
  Vector backbone: pmirGLO Dual-Luciferase miRNA Target Expression Vector
  Vector type: Mammalian Expression
Growth in bacteria
  Bacterial resistance: Ampicillin, 100 μg/mL
  Growth temperature: 37°C
  Growth strain: DH5alpha
  Copy number: High Copy
Gene/Insert
  Gene/Insert name: IVNS1ABP-P2 3'UTR
  Species: H. sapiens (human)
  Entrez Gene: IVNS1ABP (a.k.a. ND1, NS-1, NS1BP, FLARA3, KLHL39, NS1-BP, HSPC068, FLJ10069, FLJ10411, FLJ10962, FLJ35593, FLJ36593, KIAA0850, DKFZp686K06216)
  Cloning method: Gibson Cloning
Terms and licenses: Academic/Nonprofit Terms; Industry Terms: Not Available to Industry
How to cite: IVNS1ABP-P2 was a gift from Angela Ting (Addgene plasmid # 236302 ; http://n2t.net/addgene:236302 ; RRID:Addgene_236302)
